>Addgene plasmid #16503 | pCRII Pig9 | addgene partial sequence | sequence record 23118 | 16503 with T7
ACGGCCGCCAGTGTGATGGATATCTGCAGAATTCGGCTTAGACCATGGGCCTGAGCATCAGGACTCCAGA
AGACCTTTCCAGATTCGTGGTTGAGCTGCAGCAGAGGGAGCTTGCCTTGAAGGACAAGAACAGCGCCGTC
ACCAGCAGCGCCCGGGGGCTGGAGAAGGCCAGGCAGCAGCTGCAGGAGGAGCTCCGGCAGGTCAGCGGCC
AGCTGTTGGAGGAGAGGAAGAAGCGCGAGACCCACGAGGCGCTGGCCCGGAGGCTCCAGAAACGGGTCCT
GCTGCTCACCAAGGAGCGGGACGGTATGCGGGCCATCCTGGGGTCCTACGACAGCGAGCTGACCCCGGCC
GAGTACTCACCCCAGCTGACGCGGCGCATGCGGGAGGCTGAGGATATGGCGCAGAAGGTGCACAGCCACA
GCGCCGAGATGGAGGCTCAGCTGTCGCAGGCCCTGGAGGAGCGGGGAGGCCAGAAACAAAGAGCAGACAT
GCTGGAGATGGAGCTGAAGATGCTGAAGTCTCAGTCCAGCTCTGCCGAACAGAGCTTCCTGTTCTCCAGG
GAGGAGGCGGACACGCTCAGGTTGAAGGTCGAGGAGCTGGAAGGCGAGCGGAGTCGGCTGGAGGAGGAAA
AGAGGATGCTGGAGGCACAGCTGGAGCGGCGAGCTCTGCAGGGTGACTATGACCAGAGCAGGACCAAAGT
GCTGCACATGAGCCTGAACCCCACCAGTGTGGCCAGGCAGCGCCTGCACGAGGACCACAGCCAGCTGCAG
GCGGAGTGCGAGCGACTGCGCGGGCTCCTGCGCGCCATGGAGAGAGGANGCACCGTCCCAGCCGACNTTG
AGGCTGCCGCCGCGAGTCTGCCATCNTCCAGAGTGCAATTAAACANGAATNCATAAC
