[The description below was written by a language model from this plasmid's Addgene catalogue record.]
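Description:
pCRII Pig9 is a cloning plasmid built on the commercial pCRII backbone (about 3.9 kb without insert), a high-copy vector maintained in E. coli under ampicillin selection. The catalogue classes it as a bacterial expression vector and also lists a neomycin/G418 marker. In a vector of this type, that entry most likely reflects a kanamycin/neomycin phosphotransferase gene in the backbone rather than a cassette designed for mammalian selection, but no feature table is provided to confirm this. For the same reason, the origin of replication and any promoters cannot be verified from the record. The only hint is that a T7 primer is listed for sequencing from the 5′ side, which implies a T7 promoter or primer site next to the cloning site.

The insert is a partial human cDNA of roughly 1.4 kb for Pig9, also known as MAD1 and corresponding to the gene MAD1L1 (TP53I9). It is flanked on both sides by EcoRI sites that were preserved, so the fragment can be released intact with a single enzyme. Its orientation relative to the backbone is not stated. Because the clone is partial, it should not be assumed to encode the full-length protein, and the record does not say which part of the transcript it covers. No tags, reporters or fusion partners are described.

The "Pig" name stands for p53-induced gene, and the associated publication concerns a model of p53-induced apoptosis. This suggests the clone serves mainly as a cDNA fragment archive, for example as a source of hybridisation probes, a sequencing template or material for subcloning, rather than as a vehicle for protein expression.
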