Addgene plasmid #16503: pCRII Pig9
Depositing lab: Bert Vogelstein. Depositing organization: Johns Hopkins University and School of Medicine. Publication: A model for p53-induced apoptosis. Polyak K, Xia Y, Zweier JL, Kinzler KW, Vogelstein B. Nature. 1997 Sep 18. 389(6648):300-5. 10.1038/38525 PubMed 9305847.
Backbone
  Vector backbone: pCRII
  Backbone manufacturer: Invitrogen
  Backbone size w/o insert (bp): 3900
  Vector type: Bacterial Expression
  Selectable markers: Neomycin (select with G418)
Growth in bacteria
  Bacterial resistance: Ampicillin, 100 μg/mL
  Growth temperature: 37°C
  Growth strain: DH5alpha
  Copy number: High Copy
Gene/Insert
  Gene/Insert name: Pig9 (alt name: MAD1)
  Species: H. sapiens (human)
  Insert size (bp): 1400
  Mutation: Partial cDNA clone
  Entrez Gene: MAD1L1 (a.k.a. MAD1, MVA7, PIG9, TP53I9, TXBP181)
  Cloning method: Restriction Enzyme; 5′ cloning site EcoRI (not destroyed); 3′ cloning site EcoRI (not destroyed)
  Sequencing primers: 5′ T7
Terms and licenses: Academic/Nonprofit Terms; Industry Terms: Not Available to Industry
How to cite: pCRII Pig9 was a gift from Bert Vogelstein (Addgene plasmid # 16503 ; http://n2t.net/addgene:16503 ; RRID:Addgene_16503)
